>Addgene plasmid #157004 | pD649-HAsp-PRTG-Fc(DAPA)-AviTag-6xHis | depositor full sequence | sequence record 303117 | Full Sequence
TTTCAATATTATTGAAGCATTTATCAGGGTTATTGTCTCATGAGCGGATACATATTTGAATGTATTTAGA
AAAATAAACAAATAGGGGTCAGTGTTACAACCAATTAACCAATTCTGAACATTATCGCGAGCCCATTTAT
ACCTGAATATGGCTCATAACACCCCTTGCTCATGACCAAAATCCCTTAACGTGAGTTACGCGCGCGTCGT
TCCACTGAGCGTCAGACCCCGTAGAAAAGATCAAAGGATCTTCTTGAGATCCTTTTTTTCTGCGCGTAAT
CTGCTGCTTGCAAACAAAAAAACCACCGCTACCAGCGGTGGTTTGTTTGCCGGATCAAGAGCTACCAACT
CTTTTTCCGAAGGTAACTGGCTTCAGCAGAGCGCAGATACCAAATACTGTTCTTCTAGTGTAGCCGTAGT
TAGCCCACCACTTCAAGAACTCTGTAGCACCGCCTACATACCTCGCTCTGCTAATCCTGTTACCAGTGGC
TGCTGCCAGTGGCGATAAGTCGTGTCTTACCGGGTTGGACTCAAGACGATAGTTACCGGATAAGGCGCAG
CGGTCGGGCTGAACGGGGGGTTCGTGCACACAGCCCAGCTTGGAGCGAACGACCTACACCGAACTGAGAT
ACCTACAGCGTGAGCTATGAGAAAGCGCCACGCTTCCCGAAGGGAGAAAGGCGGACAGGTATCCGGTAAG
CGGCAGGGTCGGAACAGGAGAGCGCACGAGGGAGCTTCCAGGGGGAAACGCCTGGTATCTTTATAGTCCT
GTCGGGTTTCGCCACCTCTGACTTGAGCGTCGATTTTTGTGATGCTCGTCAGGGGGGCGGAGCCTATGGA
AAAACGCCAGCAACGCGGCCTTTTTACGGTTCCTGGCCTTTTGCTGGCCTTTTGCTCACATGTTCTTTCC
TGCGTTATCCCCTGATTCTGTGGATAACCGTATTACCGCCTTTGAGTGAGCTGATACCGCTCGCCGCAGC
CGAACGACCGAGCGCAGCGAGTCAGTGAGCGAGGAAGCGGAAGGCGAGAGTAGGGAACTGCCAGGCATCA
AACTAAGCAGAAGGCCCCTGACGGATGGCCTTTTTGCGTTTCTACAAACTCTTTCTGTGTTGTAAAACGA
CGGCCAGTCTTAAGCTCGGGCCCCCTGGGCGGTTCTGATAACGAGTAATCGTTAATCCGCAAATAACGTA
AAAACCCGCTTCGGCGGGTTTTTTTATGGGGGGAGTTTAGGGAAAGAGCATTTGTCAGAATATTTAAGGG
CGCCTGTCACTTTGCTTGATATATGAGAATTATTTAACCTTATAAATGAGAAAAAAGCAACGCACTTTAA
ATAAGATACGTTGCTTTTTCGATTGATGAACACCTATAATTAAACTATTCATCTATTATTTATGATTTTT
TGTATATACAATATTTCTAGTTTGTTAAAGAGAATTAAGAAAATAAATCTCGAAAATAATAAAGGGAAAA
TCAGTTTTTGATATCAAAATTATACATGTCAACGATAATACAAAATATAATACAAACTATAAGATGTTAT
CAGTATTTATTATCATTTAGAATAAATTTTGTGTCGCCCTTAATTGTGAGCGGATAACAATTACGAGCTT
CATGCACAGTGGCGTTGACTCAATATTGGCCATTAGCCATATTATTCATTGGTTATATAGCATAAATCAA
TATTGGCTATTGGCCATTGCATACGTTGTATCTATATCATAATATGTACATTTATATTGGCTCATGTCCA
ATATGACCGCCATGTTGGCATTGATTATTGACTAGTTATTAATAGTAATCAATTACGGGGTCATTAGTTC
ATAGCCCATATATGGAGTTCCGCGTTACATAACTTACGGTAAATGGCCCGCCTGGCTGACCGCCCAACGA
CCCCCGCCCATTGACGTCAATAATGACGTATGTTCCCATAGTAACGCCAATAGGGACTTTCCATTGACGT
CAATGGGTGGAGTATTTACGGTAAACTGCCCACTTGGCAGTACATCAAGTGTATCATATGCCAAGTACGC
CCCCTATTGACGTCAATGACGGTAAATGGCCCGCCTGGCATTATGCCCAGTACATGACCTTATGGGACTT
TCCTACTTGGCAGTACATCTACGTATTAGTCATCGCTATTACCATGGTGATGCGGTTTTGGCAGTACATC
AATGGGCGTGGATAGCGGTTTGACTCACGGGGATTTCCAAGTCTCCACCCCATTGACGTCAATGGGAGTT
TGTTTTGGCACCAAAATCAACGGGACTTTCCAAAATGTCGTAACAACTCCGCCCCATTGACGCAAATGGG
CGGTAGGCGTGTACGGTGGGAGGTCTATATAAGCAGAGCTCGTTTAGTGAACCGTCAGATCGCCTGGAGA
CGCCATCCACGCTGTTTTGACCTCCATAGAAGACACCGGGACCGATCCAGCCTCCGCGGCCGGGAACGGT
GCATTGGAACGCGGATTCCCCGTGCCAAGAGTGACGTAAGTACCGCCTATAGAGTCTATAGGCCCACCCC
CTTGGCTTCGTTAGAACGCGGCTACAATTAATACATAACCTTATGTATCATACACATACGATTTAGGTGA
CACTATAGAATAACATCCACTTTGCCTTTCTCTCCACAGGTGTCCACTCCCAGGTCCAACTGCACCTCGG
TTCTATCGAAAACGCGCCTGCTAGCGCCACCATGAAGACCATCATTGCCCTGAGCTACATCTTCTGCCTG
GTGTTCGCTGCGGCCGCCTTTAGCGAGCTGAGCTTCGTGAAAGAACCCCAGGACGTGACCGTGACCAGAA
AGGACCCTGTGGTGCTGGATTGTCAGGCCCACGGCGAAGTGCCTATCAAAGTGACCTGGCTGAAGAACGG
CGCCAAGATGAGCGAGAACAAGCGGATCGAGGTGCTGAGCAACGGCAGCCTGTACATCTCTGAGGTGGAA
GGCAGAAGAGGCGAGCAGAGCGACGAGGGCTTTTACCAGTGCCTGGCCATGAACAAATACGGCGCCATCC
TGAGCCAGAAGGCCCATCTGGCCCTGAGCACAATCTCTGCCTTTGAGGTGCAGCCCATCAGCACAGAAGT
GCACGAAGGCGGAGTGGCCAGATTCGCCTGCAAGATCTCTTCTCACCCTCCTGCCGTGATCACCTGGGAG
TTCAACAGAACCACACTGCCCATGACCATGGACCGGATCACAGCTTTGCCAACCGGCGTGCTGCAGATCT
ACGACGTGTCCCAGAGAGACAGCGGCAACTACAGATGTATCGCCGCCACAGTGGCCCACAGACGGAAGTC
TATGGAAGCCAGCCTGACAGTGATCCCCGCCAAAGAGAGCAAGAGCTTTCACACCCCTACCATCATTGCC
GGACCTCAGAACATCACCACCAGCCTGCATCAGACCGTGGTGCTCGAGTGTATGGCCACCGGCAATCCCA
AGCCTATCATCAGCTGGTCCCGGCTGGACCACAAGAGCATCGACGTGTTCAATACCAGAGTGCTCGGCAA
CGGCAATCTGATGATCTCCGATGTGCGACTGCAGCATGCAGGCGTGTACGTGTGTAGAGCCACCACACCT
GGCACCAGAAACTTCACCGTGGCCATGGCTACACTGACAGTGCTGGCCCCTCCTAGCTTTGTGGAATGGC
CTGAGAGCCTGACAAGACCTAGAGCCGGCACCGCCAGATTTGTGTGTCAGGCCGAGGGAATCCCATCTCC
TAAGATGAGCTGGCTGAAAAATGGCCGGAAGATCCACAGCAACGGCCGGATCAAGATGTACAACAGCAAG
CTGGTCATCAACCAGATCATCCCCGAGGACGACGCCATCTATCAGTGCATGGCCGAGAATAGCCAGGGCT
CTATCCTGAGCAGAGCCAGACTGACCGTGGTCATGAGCGAGGATAGACCCAGCGCTCCTTACAACGTGCA
CGCCGAGACAATGAGCAGCTCTGCCATTCTGCTGGCCTGGGAAAGACCCCTGTACAACTCCGACAAAGTG
ATCGCCTACAGCGTGCACTACATGAAGGCCGAAGGCCTGAACAACGAGGAATACCAGGTGGTCATCGGCA
ACGACACCACACACTACATCATCGACGACCTGGAACCTGCCAGCAACTACACCTTCTACATCGTGGCCTA
CATGCCTATGGGCGCCAGCCAGATGTCTGACCACGTGACACAGAACACCCTGGAAGATGTGCCTCTGCGG
CCTCCTGAGATCAGCCTGACTAGCAGAAGCCCCACCGACATCCTGATCAGCTGGCTGCCTATTCCTGCCA
AGTATCGGAGAGGCCAGGTGGTGCTGTACAGACTGAGCTTCAGACTGTCCACCGAGAACAGCATCCAGGT
GCTGGAACTGCCTGGCACAACACACGAGTACCTGCTGGAAGGACTGAAGCCCGATTCTGTGTACCTCGTG
CGGATTACAGCCGCCACAAGAGTTGGACTGGGAGAGTCTAGCGTGTGGACCAGCCATAGAACCCCTAAGG
CCACAAGCGTGAAGGCCCCTAAGTCTCCCGAACTGCATCTGGAACCCCTGAACTGCACAACCATCTCTGT
GCGGTGGCAGCAGGATGTGGAAGATACAGCCGCTATCCAGGGCTACAAGCTGTACTACAAAGAGGAAGGC
CAGCAAGAGAACGGCCCCATCTTCCTGGATACCAAGGACCTGCTGTACACCCTGAGCGGACTGGACCCTA
GAAGAAAGTATCATGTGCGGCTGCTGGCTTACAACAACATCGACGATGGCTACCAGGCCGACCAGACAGT
GTCTACACCAGGATGCGTGTCCGTGCGGGATAGAATGGTTCCTCCTCCACCACCTCCACACCACCTGTAT
GCCAAGGCCAATACCAGCAGCAGCATCTTTCTGCATTGGCGGAGGCCTGCCTTTACCGCCGCTCAGATCA
TCAATTACACCATCAGATGCAACCCTGTGGGCCTGCAGAATGCCAGCCTGGTCCTGTATCTGCAGACCAG
CGAAACCCACATGCTGGTGCAGGGACTCGAGCCCAACACCAAATATGAGTTCGCCGTCAGACTGCATGTG
GATCAGCTGTCTAGTCCTTGGAGCCCCGTGGTGTACCACTCTACATTGCCTGAAGCTCCAGCTGGCCCTC
CTGTGGGAGTGAAAGTGACCCTGATCGAGGACGATACAGCCCTGGTGTCCTGGAAGCCTCCTGATGGACC
TGAGACAGTGGTCACCCGGTACACAATCCTGTACGCCTCCAGAAAGGCCTGGATCGCTGGCGAATGGCAG
GTCTTGCATAGAGAAGGCGCCATCACCATGGCACTGCTGGAAAATCTGGTGGCCGGCAACGTGTACATCG
TGAAGATCAGCGCCAGCAACGAAGTCGGCGAGGGCCCTTTTAGCAATAGCGTGGAACTGGCCGTGCTGCC
CAAAGAAACCAGCGAGAGCAACCAGCGGCCTAAGAGACTGGATTCTGCCGACGCCAAGGTGTACTCCGGC
TACTACCACCTGGATCAGAAATCCATGACAGGCGCGCCGGGCGGCGACAAGACCCACACCTGCCCCCCCT
GCCCAGCTCCAGAACTGCTGGGAGGGCCTTCCGTGTTCCTGTTCCCCCCCAAGCCCAAGGACACCCTGAT
GATCAGCAGGACCCCCGAGGTGACCTGCGTGGTGGTGGCCGTGTCCCACGAGGACCCAGAGGTGAAGTTC
AACTGGTACGTGGACGGCGTGGAGGTGCACAACGCCAAGACCAAGCCCAGAGAGGAGCAGTACAACAGCA
CCTACAGGGTGGTGTCCGTGCTGACCGTGCTGCACCAGGACTGGCTGAACGGCAAAGAATACAAGTGCAA
AGTCTCCAACAAGGCCCTGGCTGCCCCAATCGAAAAGACAATCAGCAAGGCCAAGGGCCAGCCACGGGAG
CCCCAGGTGTACACCCTGCCCCCCAGCCGGGAGGAGATGACCAAGAACCAGGTGTCCCTGACCTGTCTGG
TGAAGGGCTTCTACCCCAGCGATATCGCCGTGGAGTGGGAGAGCAACGGCCAGCCCGAGAACAACTACAA
GACCACCCCCCCAGTGCTGGACAGCGACGGCAGCTTCTTCCTGTACAGCAAGCTGACCGTGGACAAGTCC
AGGTGGCAGCAGGGCAACGTGTTCAGCTGCAGCGTGATGCACGAGGCCCTGCACAACCACTACACCCAGA
AGTCCCTGAGCCTGAGCCCCGGCGGCAGCGGTCTTAATGATATTTTCGAGGCTCAGAAGATTGAGTGGCA
TGAACACCACCACCATCACCACTAAGGCCGGCCTGTAGTCACTGGCACAACGCGTTACCCGGTAAGCCAA
TCGGGTATACACGGTCGTCATACTGCAGACAGGGTTCTTCTACTTTGCAAGATAGTCTTGAGTAGTAAAA
TAAATAGATAGAGAAAATCAGCCTCGACTGTGCCTTCTAGTTGCCAGCCATCTGTTGTTTGCCCCTCCCC
CGTGCCTTCCTTGACCCTGGAAGGTGCCACTCCCACTGTCCTTTCCTAATAAAATGAGGAAATTGCATCA
CAACACTCAACCCTATCTCGGTCTATTCTTTTGATTTATAAGGGATTTTGCCGATTTCGGCCTATTGGTT
AAAAAATGAGCTGATTTAACAAAAATTTAACGCGAATTAATTCTGTGGAATGTGTGTCAGTTAGGGTGTG
GAAAGTCCCCAGGCTCCCCAGCAGGCAGAAGTATGCAAAGCATGCATCTCAATTAGTCAGCAACCAGGTG
TGGAAAGTCCCCAGGCTCCCCAGCAGGCAGAAGTATGCAAAGCATGCATCTCAATTAGTCAGCAACCATA
GTCCCGCCCCTAACTCCGCCCATCCCGCCCCTAACTCCGCCCAGTTCCGCCCATTCTCCGCCCCATGGCT
GACTAATTTTTTTTATTTATGCAGAGGCCGAGGCCGCCTCTGCCTCTGAGCTATTCCAGAAGTAGTGAGG
AGGCTTTTTTGGAGGCCTAGGCTTTTGCAAAAAGCTCCCGGGAGCTTGTATATCCATTTTCGGATCTGAT
CAGCACGTGTTGACAATTAATCATCGGCATAGTATATCGGCATAGTATAATACGACAAGGTGAGGAACTA
AACCATGACCGAGTACAAGCCCACGGTGCGCCTCGCCACCCGCGACGACGTCCCCAGGGCCGTACGCACC
CTCGCCGCCGCGTTCGCCGACTACCCCGCCACGCGCCACACCGTCGATCCGGACCGCCACATCGAGCGGG
TCACCGAGCTGCAAGAACTCTTCCTCACGCGCGTCGGGCTCGACATCGGCAAGGTGTGGGTCGCGGACGA
CGGCGCCGCGGTGGCGGTCTGGACCACGCCGGAGAGCGTCGAAGCGGGGGCGGTGTTCGCCGAGATCGGC
CCGCGCATGGCCGAGTTGAGCGGTTCCCGGCTGGCCGCGCAGCAACAGATGGAAGGCCTCCTGGCGCCGC
ACCGGCCCAAGGAGCCCGCGTGGTTCCTGGCCACCGTCGGCGTCTCGCCCGACCACCAGGGCAAGGGTCT
GGGCAGCGCCGTCGTGCTCCCCGGAGTGGAGGCGGCCGAGCGCGCCGGGGTGCCCGCCTTCCTGGAGACA
TCCGCGCCCCGCAACCTCCCCTTCTACGAGCGGCTCGGCTTCACCGTCACCGCCGACGTCGAGGTGCCCG
AAGGACCGCGCACCTGGTGCATGACCCGCAAGCCCGGTGCCTGACACGTGCTACGAGATTTCGATTCCAC
CGCCGCCTTCTATGAAAGGTTGGGCTTCGGAATCGTTTTCCGGGACGCCGGCTGGATGATCCTCCAGCGC
GGGGATCTCATGCTGGAGTTCTTCGCCCACCCCAACTTGTTTATTGCAGCTTATAATGGTTACAAATAAA
GCAATAGCATCACAAATTTCACAAATAAAGCATTTTTTTCACTGCATTCTAGTTGTGGTTTGTCCAAACT
CATCAATGTATCTTATCATGTCTGTATACCGTCGACCTCTAGCTAGAGCTTGGCGTAATCATGGTCATTA
CCAATGCTTAATCAGTGAGGCACCTATCTCAGCGATCTGTCTATTTCGTTCATCCATAGTTGCCTGACTC
CCCGTCGTGTAGATAACTACGATACGGGAGGGCTTACCATCTGGCCCCAGCGCTGCGATGATACCGCGAG
AACCACGCTCACCGGCTCCGGATTTATCAGCAATAAACCAGCCAGCCGGAAGGGCCGAGCGCAGAAGTGG
TCCTGCAACTTTATCCGCCTCCATCCAGTCTATTAATTGTTGCCGGGAAGCTAGAGTAAGTAGTTCGCCA
GTTAATAGTTTGCGCAACGTTGTTGCCATCGCTACAGGCATCGTGGTGTCACGCTCGTCGTTTGGTATGG
CTTCATTCAGCTCCGGTTCCCAACGATCAAGGCGAGTTACATGATCCCCCATGTTGTGCAAAAAAGCGGT
TAGCTCCTTCGGTCCTCCGATCGTTGTCAGAAGTAAGTTGGCCGCAGTGTTATCACTCATGGTTATGGCA
GCACTGCATAATTCTCTTACTGTCATGCCATCCGTAAGATGCTTTTCTGTGACTGGTGAGTACTCAACCA
AGTCATTCTGAGAATAGTGTATGCGGCGACCGAGTTGCTCTTGCCCGGCGTCAATACGGGATAATACCGC
GCCACATAGCAGAACTTTAAAAGTGCTCATCATTGGAAAACGTTCTTCGGGGCGAAAACTCTCAAGGATC
TTACCGCTGTTGAGATCCAGTTCGATGTAACCCACTCGTGCACCCAACTGATCTTCAGCATCTTTTACTT
TCACCAGCGTTTCTGGGTGAGCAAAAACAGGAAGGCAAAATGCCGCAAAAAAGGGAATAAGGGCGACACG
GAAATGTTGAATACTCATATTCTTCCTT
Features (pLannotate 1.2.2; 21 found; start..end, strand, type, name):
    119..143     -  CDS            KanR (fragment): aminoglycoside phosphotransferase; aph(3')-Ia; confers resistance to kanamycin
    254..842     +  rep_origin     ori: high-copy-number ColE1/pMB1/pBR322/pUC origin of replication
   1067..1084    +  terminator     rrnB T2 terminator (fragment): transcription terminator T2 from the E. coli rrnB gene
   1109..1128    -  CDS            lacZα (fragment): LacZα fragment of β-galactosidase; lacZ fragment
   1584..1600    +  protein_bind   lac operator: The lac repressor binds to the lac operator to inhibit transcription in E. coli. This inhibition can be relieved by adding lactose or isopropyl-β-D-thiogalactopyranoside (IPTG). lac repressor encoded by lacI
   1843..2146    +  enhancer       CMV enhancer: human cytomegalovirus immediate early enhancer
   2147..2350    +  promoter       CMV promoter: human cytomegalovirus (CMV) immediate early promoter
   2486..2529    +  intron         CMV intron (fragment): modified intron A from human cytomegalovirus
   2581..2599    +  promoter       SP6 promoter: promoter for bacteriophage SP6 RNA polymerase
   2603..2640    +  CDS            IgH signal sequence (fragment): signal sequence from the mouse immunoglobulin heavy chain variable region
   2749..5493    +  CDS            PRTG (fragment): PRTG_HUMAN - Experimental evidence at transcript level: Swiss-Prot protein existence level 2. May play a role in anteroposterior axis elongation. From Homo sapiens (Human).
   5506..6183    +  CDS            IGHG1 (fragment): IGHG1_HUMAN - Experimental evidence at protein level: Swiss-Prot protein existence level 1. Constant region of immunoglobulin heavy chains. Immunoglobulins, also known as antibodies, are membrane-bound or secreted glycoproteins produced by B lymphocytes. In the recognition phase of humoral immunity, the membrane-bound immunoglobulins serve as receptors which, upon binding of a specific antigen, trigger the clonal expansion and differentiation of B lymphocytes into immunoglobulins- secreting plasma cells. Secreted immunoglobulins mediate the effector phase of humoral immunity, which results in
   6398..6509    +  polyA_signal   bGH poly(A) signal: bovine growth hormone polyadenylation signal
   6510..6618    +  rep_origin     f1 ori (fragment): f1 bacteriophage origin of replication; arrow indicates direction of (+) strand synthesis
   6632..6961    +  promoter       SV40 promoter: SV40 enhancer and early promoter
   7009..7056    +  promoter       EM7 promoter: synthetic bacterial promoter&nbsp
   7075..7674    +  CDS            PuroR (fragment): puromycin N-acetyltransferase; pac from Streptomyces; confers resistance to puromycin
   7684..7809    +  CDS            ble (fragment): BLE_KLEPN - Experimental evidence at protein level: Swiss-Prot protein existence level 1. Binding protein with a strong affinity to the bleomycin family of antibiotics. Binds to CL990; an antimitotic-antibiotic compound. From Klebsiella pneumoniae.
   7804..7925    +  polyA_signal   SV40 poly(A) signal: SV40 polyadenylation signal
   7978..8838    -  CDS            AmpR: β-lactamase; bla; confers resistance to ampicillin, carbenicillin, and related antibiotics
   8841..89      -  promoter       AmpR promoter (fragment) (across the origin): bla
