[The description below was written by a language model from this plasmid's Addgene catalogue record and pLannotate feature annotations shown in this document.]
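Description:
pD649-HAsp-PRTG-Fc(DAPA)-AviTag-6xHis is a mammalian expression plasmid built on the pD649 backbone for producing the extracellular domain of human protogenin (PRTG, also known as IGDCC5) as a secreted Fc fusion protein. It is maintained in E. coli as a high-copy plasmid through a ColE1/pUC-type origin and selected with ampicillin via the β-lactamase gene. The annotated 8,848-nt sequence also carries an SV40 early promoter/EM7 promoter cassette driving a puromycin N-acetyltransferase coding region with an SV40 polyadenylation signal, which could allow puromycin selection in mammalian cells, although the record does not describe such use. Short fragments of KanR, lacZα, ble, an f1 origin and an rrnB terminator appear to be backbone remnants rather than functional parts.

The expression unit consists of the CMV enhancer and immediate-early promoter, a fragment of CMV intron A, and an SP6 promoter that doubles as a sequencing primer site and could support in vitro transcription. The open reading frame begins with a signal peptide (named HAsp in the construct; the annotation tool matched part of this region to an immunoglobulin heavy-chain signal sequence), followed by the roughly 2.7 kb PRTG ectodomain cloned between retained NotI and AscI sites. It is fused at its C terminus to a human IgG1 Fc carrying the D265A and P329A (DAPA) substitutions, generally used to reduce Fc effector binding, then an AviTag for site-specific BirA biotinylation and a 6xHis tag for metal-affinity purification, ending at a bGH polyadenylation signal. The two small tags are not individually annotated in the feature table. The plasmid belongs to a collection of human IgSF cell-surface ectodomains made for protein–protein interaction screening. The depositor notes that some members may carry an IS4-like transposase insertion upstream of the CMV promoter; none is annotated here.
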