Addgene plasmid #157004: pD649-HAsp-PRTG-Fc(DAPA)-AviTag-6xHis
Purpose: Mammalian expression of cell-surface protein extracellular domain fused to Fc(DAPA)-Avi-6xHis. Protein is secreted from cells.
Depositing lab: Chris Garcia. Depositing organization: Stanford University. Publication: A Human IgSF Cell-Surface Interactome Reveals a Complex Network of Protein-Protein Interactions. Wojtowicz WM, Vielmetter J, Fernandes RA, Siepe DH, Eastman CL, Chisholm GB, Cox S, Klock H, Anderson PW, Rue SM, Miller JJ, Glaser SM, Bragstad ML, Vance J, Lam AW, Lesley SA, Zinn K, Garcia KC. Cell. 2020 Aug 20;182(4):1027-1043.e17. doi: 10.1016/j.cell.2020.07.025. PubMed 32822567.
Backbone
  Vector backbone: pD649
  Backbone size w/o insert (bp): 6106
  Vector type: Mammalian Expression
Growth in bacteria
  Bacterial resistance: Ampicillin, 100 μg/mL
  Growth temperature: 37°C
  Growth strain: DH5alpha
  Copy number: High Copy
Gene/Insert
  Gene/Insert name: PRTG
  Species: H. sapiens (human)
  Insert size (bp): 2742
  Mutation: Fc region of human IgG contains D265A and P329A mutations (DAPA)
  Entrez Gene: PRTG (a.k.a. IGDCC5)
  Promoter: CMV/SP6
  Tag / fusion protein: Fc(DAPA)-AviTag-6xHis (C terminal on backbone)
  Cloning method: Restriction Enzyme; 5′ cloning site GCGGCCGC (not destroyed); 3′ cloning site GGCGCGCC (not destroyed)
  Sequencing primers: 5′ ATTTAGGTGACACTATAG; 3′ CACGTACCAGTTGAACTTCACC
Resource information
  A portion of this plasmid was derived from a plasmid made by: synthesis by ThermoFisher
Terms and licenses: Academic/Nonprofit Terms; Industry Terms: Not Available to Industry
Depositor comments: Some plasmids in this collection may have an IS4-like element ISVsa5 family transposase upstream of the CMV promoter.
How to cite: pD649-HAsp-PRTG-Fc(DAPA)-AviTag-6xHis was a gift from Chris Garcia (Addgene plasmid # 157004 ; http://n2t.net/addgene:157004 ; RRID:Addgene_157004)
