>Addgene plasmid #157004 | pD649-HAsp-PRTG-Fc(DAPA)-AviTag-6xHis | depositor partial sequence | sequence record 303118 | insert (extracellular domain)
TTTAGCGAGCTGAGCTTCGTGAAAGAACCCCAGGACGTGACCGTGACCAGAAAGGACCCTGTGGTGCTGG
ATTGTCAGGCCCACGGCGAAGTGCCTATCAAAGTGACCTGGCTGAAGAACGGCGCCAAGATGAGCGAGAA
CAAGCGGATCGAGGTGCTGAGCAACGGCAGCCTGTACATCTCTGAGGTGGAAGGCAGAAGAGGCGAGCAG
AGCGACGAGGGCTTTTACCAGTGCCTGGCCATGAACAAATACGGCGCCATCCTGAGCCAGAAGGCCCATC
TGGCCCTGAGCACAATCTCTGCCTTTGAGGTGCAGCCCATCAGCACAGAAGTGCACGAAGGCGGAGTGGC
CAGATTCGCCTGCAAGATCTCTTCTCACCCTCCTGCCGTGATCACCTGGGAGTTCAACAGAACCACACTG
CCCATGACCATGGACCGGATCACAGCTTTGCCAACCGGCGTGCTGCAGATCTACGACGTGTCCCAGAGAG
ACAGCGGCAACTACAGATGTATCGCCGCCACAGTGGCCCACAGACGGAAGTCTATGGAAGCCAGCCTGAC
AGTGATCCCCGCCAAAGAGAGCAAGAGCTTTCACACCCCTACCATCATTGCCGGACCTCAGAACATCACC
ACCAGCCTGCATCAGACCGTGGTGCTCGAGTGTATGGCCACCGGCAATCCCAAGCCTATCATCAGCTGGT
CCCGGCTGGACCACAAGAGCATCGACGTGTTCAATACCAGAGTGCTCGGCAACGGCAATCTGATGATCTC
CGATGTGCGACTGCAGCATGCAGGCGTGTACGTGTGTAGAGCCACCACACCTGGCACCAGAAACTTCACC
GTGGCCATGGCTACACTGACAGTGCTGGCCCCTCCTAGCTTTGTGGAATGGCCTGAGAGCCTGACAAGAC
CTAGAGCCGGCACCGCCAGATTTGTGTGTCAGGCCGAGGGAATCCCATCTCCTAAGATGAGCTGGCTGAA
AAATGGCCGGAAGATCCACAGCAACGGCCGGATCAAGATGTACAACAGCAAGCTGGTCATCAACCAGATC
ATCCCCGAGGACGACGCCATCTATCAGTGCATGGCCGAGAATAGCCAGGGCTCTATCCTGAGCAGAGCCA
GACTGACCGTGGTCATGAGCGAGGATAGACCCAGCGCTCCTTACAACGTGCACGCCGAGACAATGAGCAG
CTCTGCCATTCTGCTGGCCTGGGAAAGACCCCTGTACAACTCCGACAAAGTGATCGCCTACAGCGTGCAC
TACATGAAGGCCGAAGGCCTGAACAACGAGGAATACCAGGTGGTCATCGGCAACGACACCACACACTACA
TCATCGACGACCTGGAACCTGCCAGCAACTACACCTTCTACATCGTGGCCTACATGCCTATGGGCGCCAG
CCAGATGTCTGACCACGTGACACAGAACACCCTGGAAGATGTGCCTCTGCGGCCTCCTGAGATCAGCCTG
ACTAGCAGAAGCCCCACCGACATCCTGATCAGCTGGCTGCCTATTCCTGCCAAGTATCGGAGAGGCCAGG
TGGTGCTGTACAGACTGAGCTTCAGACTGTCCACCGAGAACAGCATCCAGGTGCTGGAACTGCCTGGCAC
AACACACGAGTACCTGCTGGAAGGACTGAAGCCCGATTCTGTGTACCTCGTGCGGATTACAGCCGCCACA
AGAGTTGGACTGGGAGAGTCTAGCGTGTGGACCAGCCATAGAACCCCTAAGGCCACAAGCGTGAAGGCCC
CTAAGTCTCCCGAACTGCATCTGGAACCCCTGAACTGCACAACCATCTCTGTGCGGTGGCAGCAGGATGT
GGAAGATACAGCCGCTATCCAGGGCTACAAGCTGTACTACAAAGAGGAAGGCCAGCAAGAGAACGGCCCC
ATCTTCCTGGATACCAAGGACCTGCTGTACACCCTGAGCGGACTGGACCCTAGAAGAAAGTATCATGTGC
GGCTGCTGGCTTACAACAACATCGACGATGGCTACCAGGCCGACCAGACAGTGTCTACACCAGGATGCGT
GTCCGTGCGGGATAGAATGGTTCCTCCTCCACCACCTCCACACCACCTGTATGCCAAGGCCAATACCAGC
AGCAGCATCTTTCTGCATTGGCGGAGGCCTGCCTTTACCGCCGCTCAGATCATCAATTACACCATCAGAT
GCAACCCTGTGGGCCTGCAGAATGCCAGCCTGGTCCTGTATCTGCAGACCAGCGAAACCCACATGCTGGT
GCAGGGACTCGAGCCCAACACCAAATATGAGTTCGCCGTCAGACTGCATGTGGATCAGCTGTCTAGTCCT
TGGAGCCCCGTGGTGTACCACTCTACATTGCCTGAAGCTCCAGCTGGCCCTCCTGTGGGAGTGAAAGTGA
CCCTGATCGAGGACGATACAGCCCTGGTGTCCTGGAAGCCTCCTGATGGACCTGAGACAGTGGTCACCCG
GTACACAATCCTGTACGCCTCCAGAAAGGCCTGGATCGCTGGCGAATGGCAGGTCTTGCATAGAGAAGGC
GCCATCACCATGGCACTGCTGGAAAATCTGGTGGCCGGCAACGTGTACATCGTGAAGATCAGCGCCAGCA
ACGAAGTCGGCGAGGGCCCTTTTAGCAATAGCGTGGAACTGGCCGTGCTGCCCAAAGAAACCAGCGAGAG
CAACCAGCGGCCTAAGAGACTGGATTCTGCCGACGCCAAGGTGTACTCCGGCTACTACCACCTGGATCAG
AAATCCATGACA
